>Addgene plasmid #198833 | pD002 | addgene full sequence | sequence record 391659 | Addgene Partial NGS Result
AAGCTTGCTAGCCCATGATTACGCCAAGCTACGGGCGGAGTACTGTCCTCCGAGCGGAGTACTGTCCTCC
GAGCGGAGTACTGTCCTCCGAGCGGAGTACTGTCCTCCGAGCGGAGTACTGTCCTCCGAGCGGAGACTCC
CTAGCCCATGATTACGCCAAGCTACGGGCGGAGTACTGTCCTCCGAGCGGAGTACTGTCCTCCGAGCGGA
GTACTGTCCTCCGAGCGGAGTACTGTCCTCCGAGCGGAGTACTGTCCTCCGAGCGGAGACTCCCTAGCCC
ATGATTACGCCAAGCTACGGGCGGAGTACTGTCCTCCGAGCGGAGTACTGTCCTCCGAGCGGAGTACTGT
CCTCCGAGCGGAGTACTGTCCTCCGAGCGGAGTACTGTCCTCCGAGCGGAGACTCCCTAGGGGCGGCCGC
ACTGACTGGGCCGGCCAAAAATGCATAAGGTTTTGCTGGCACTGTTCTTTATCTTTCTGGCACCAGCATC
CGCACTGGCAGTCTCCGAACCGGCCTGCAGGTCGATTTTTTGCAAATTACGAGCGTTGTAGGGGGCGGAG
CGATAGGTCCTATAGGTTTTGGTATATCATCATTCATTCATTCATTGGTACATTCATTTACCCACCTTCC
TCTTTCTGAGCTTCTCTGGAGTTCTGTGCTTCCTTTTTCCCTTATCTTTATACTGTAATTTTTAACTTTC
AGGCATTGATTGGCGCGCCTCTAGAGGATCCCCGGGATTGGCCAAAGGACCCAAAGGTATGTTTCGAATG
ATACTAACATAACATAGAACATTTTCAGGAGGACCCTTGGCTAGCGTCGACGGTACCGGTAGAAAAAATG
GAGAAAAGTTTCGTGATAACTGATCCACGGCTGCCAGACAATCCCATCATCTTCGCATCCGATGGCTTCC
TGGAGCTGACCGAGTATTCCAGAGAGGAGATCCTGGGCCGCAATGGCCGCTTTCTGCAGGGACCAGAGAC
AGACCAGGCCACAGTGCAGAAGATTCGCGATGCCATTAGAGATCAGCGCGAGATTACCGTGCAGCTGATA
AACTACACAAAAAGCGGGAAGAAATTCTGGAACCTCCTGCACCTCCAGCCCATGAGGGACCAGAAGGGTG
AGCTCCAGTATTTCATCGGAGTGCTGCTGGATGGATCAGGAGGAGGCTCAGGAGGAGGAGGCGCGCCTAC
CGGCATGGTCTCAAAGGGTGAAGAAGATAACATGGCAATTATTAAAGAGTTTATGCGTTTCAAGGTGCAT
ATGGAGGGATCTGTCAATGGGCATGAGTTTGAAATTGAAGGTGAAGGAGAAGGCCGACCATATGAGGGAA
CACAAACCGCAAAACTAAAGGTAAGTTTAAACATATATATACTAACTAACCCTGATTATTTAAATTTTCA
GGTAACTAAAGGCGGACCATTACCATTCGCCTGGGACATCCTCTCTCCACAGTTCATGTATGGAAGTAAA
GCTTATGTTAAACATCCGGCAGATATACCAGATTATTTGAAACTTTCATTCCCGGAGGGTTTTAAGTGGG
AACGCGTAATGAATTTTGAAGACGGAGGAGTTGTTACAGTGACGCAAGACTCAAGGTAAGTTTAAACAGT
TCGGTACTAACTAACCATACATATTTAAATTTTCAGCCTCCAAGATGGAGAATTTATTTATAAAGTCAAA
CTTCGAGGAACGAATTTCCCCTCGGATGGACCTGTTATGCAGAAGAAGACTATGGGATGGGAAGCTTCAA
GTGAAAGAATGTACCCTGAAGACGGTGCTCTTAAGGGAGAGATTAAACAACGTCTTAAATTGAAAGATGG
AGGACATTACGATGCTGAGGTAAGTTTAAACATGATTTTACTAACTAACTAATCTGATTTAAATTTTCAG
GTGAAGACAACTTACAAAGCCAAAAAACCAGTTCAGCTGCCAGGAGCGTACAATGTTAATATTAAACTGG
ATATCACCTCCCACAACGAGGATTACACTATCGTTGAGCAATATGAAAGAGCTGAAGGGCGGCACTCGAC
AGGTGGCATGGATGAATTGTATAAGTAGCATTCGTAGAATTCGCTAGCCGGCCATACAAGTAATCCGGAT
GATCGACGCCAACGTCGTTGAATTTTCAAATTTTAAATACTGAATATTTGTTTTTTTTCCTATTATTTAT
TTATTCTCTTTGTGTTTTTTTTCTTGCTTTCTAAAAAATTAATTCAATCCAAATCTAAACATTTTTTTTT
CTCTTTCCGTCTCCCAATTCGTATTCCGCTCCTCTCATCTGAACACAATGTGCAAGTTTATTTATCTTCT
CGCTTTCATTTCATTAGGACGTGGGGGGAATTGGTGGAAGGGGGAAACACACAAAAGGATGATGGAAATG
AAATAAGGACACACAATATGCAACAACATTCAATTCAGAAATATGGAGGAAGGTTTAAAAGAAAACATAA
AAATATATAGAGGAGGAAGGAAAACTAGTAAAAAATAAGCAAAGAAATTAGGCGAACGATGAGAATTGTC
CTCGCTTGGGCCCAAAAGGCCTTTTTTTTTTGGCGCCGACGTCAGGTGGCACTTTTCGGGGAAATGTGCG
CGGAACCCCTATTTGTTTATTTTTCTAAATACATTCAAATATGTATCCGCTCATGAGACAATAACCCTGA
TAAATGCTTCAATAATATTGAAAAAGGAAGAGTATGAGTATTCAACATTTCCGTGTCGCCCTTATTCCCT
TTTTTGCGGCATTTTGCCTTCCTGTTTTTGCTCACCCAGAAACGCTGGTGAAAGTAAAAGATGCTGAAGA
TCAGTTGGGTGCACGAGTGGGTTACATCGAACTGGATCTCAACAGCGGTAAGATCCTTGAGAGTTTTCGC
CCCGAAGAACGTTTTCCAATGATGAGCACTTTTAAAGTTCTGCTATGTGGCGCGGTATTATCCCGTATTG
ACGCCGGGCAAGAGCAACTCGGTCGCCGCATACACTATTCTCAGAATGACTTGGTTGAGTACTCACCAGT
CACAGAAAAGCATCTTACGGATGGCATGACAGTAAGAGAATTATGCAGTGCTGCCATAACCATGAGTGAT
AACACTGCGGCCAACTTACTTCTGACAACGATCGGAGGACCGAAGGAGCTAACCGCTTTTTTGCACAACA
TGGGGGATCATGTAACTCGCCTTGATCGTTGGGAACCGGAGCTGAATGAAGCCATACCAAACGACGAGCG
TGACACCACGATGCCTGTAGCAATGGCAACAACGTTGCGCAAACTATTAACTGGCGAACTACTTACTCTA
GCTTCCCGGCAACAATTAATAGACTGGATGGAGGCGGATAAAGTTGCAGGACCACTTCTGCGCTCGGCCC
TTCCGGCTGGCTGGTTTATTGCTGATAAATCTGGAGCCGGTGAGCGTGGGTCTCGCGGTATCATTGCAGC
ACTGGGGCCAGATGGTAAGCCCTCCCGTATCGTAGTTATCTACACGACGGGGAGTCAGGCAACTATGGAT
GAACGAAATAGACAGATCGCTGAGATAGGTGCCTCACTGATTAAGCATTGGTAACTGTCAGACCAAGTTT
ACTCATATATACTTTAGATTGATTTAAAACTTCATTTTTAATTTAAAAGGATCTAGGTGAAGATCCTTTT
TGATAATCTCATGACCAAAATCCCTTAACGTGAGTTTTCGTTCCACTGAGCGTCAGACCCCGTAGAAAAG
ATCAAAGGATCTTCTTGAGATCCTTTTTTTCTGCGCGTAATCTGCTGCTTGCAAACAAAAAAACCACCGC
TACCAGCGGTGGTTTGTTTGCCGGATCAAGAGCTACCAACTCTTTTTCCGAAGGTAACTGGCTTCAGCAG
AGCGCAGATACCAAATACTGTTCTTCTAGTGTAGCCGTAGTTAGGCCACCACTTCAAGAACTCTGTAGCA
CCGCCTACATACCTCGCTCTGCTAATCCTGTTACCAGTGGCTGCTGCCAGTGGCGATAAGTCGTGTCTTA
CCGGGTTGGACTCAAGACGATAGTTACCGGATAAGGCGCAGCGGTCGGGCTGAACGGGGGGTTCGTGCAC
ACAGCCCAGCTTGGAGCGAACGACCTACACCGAACTGAGATACCTACAGCGTGAGCTATGAGAAAGCGCC
ACGCTTCCCGAAGGGAGAAAGGCGGACAGGTATCCGGTAAGCGGCAGGGTCGGAACAGGAGAGCGCACGA
GGGAGCTTCCAGGGGGAAACGCCTGGTATCTTTATAGTCCTGTCGGGTTTCGCCACCTCTGACTTGAGCG
TCGATTTTTGTGATGCTCGTCAGGGGGGCGGAGCCTATGGAAAAACGCCAGCAACGCGGCCTTTTTACGG
TTCCTGGCCTTTTGCTGGCCTTTTGCTCACATGTTCTTTCCTGCGTTATCCCCTGATTCTGTGGATAACC
GTATTACCGCCTTTGAGTGAGCTGATACCGCTCGCCGCAGCCGAACGACCGAGCGCAGCGAGTCAGTGAG
CGAGGAAGCGGAAGAGCGCCCAATACGCAAACCGCCTCTCCCCGCGCGTTGGCCGATTCATTAATGCAGC
TGGCACGACAGGTTTCCCGACTGGAAAGCGGGCAGTGAGCGCAACGCAATTAATGTGAGTTAGCTCACTC
ATTAGGCACCCCAGGCTTTACACTTTATGCTTCCGGCTCGTATGTTGTGTGGAATTGTGAGCGGATAACA
ATTTCACACAGGAAACAGCTATGACCATGATTACGCCAAGCTGTAAGTTTAAACATGATCTTACTAACTA
ACTATTCTCATTTAAATTTTCAGAGCTTAAAAATGGCTGAAATCACTCACAACGATGGATACGCTAACAA
CTTGGAAATGAAAT
Features (pLannotate 1.2.2; 13 found; start..end, strand, type, name):
     36..130     +  protein_bind   5X UAS: five tandem copies of the "ScaI site" 17-mer CGGAGTACTGTCCTCCG, an upstream activating sequence (UAS) that efficiently binds yeast Gal4 (Webster et al., 1988; Pfeiffer et al., 2010) GAL4
    169..263     +  protein_bind   5X UAS: five tandem copies of the "ScaI site" 17-mer CGGAGTACTGTCCTCCG, an upstream activating sequence (UAS) that efficiently binds yeast Gal4 (Webster et al., 1988; Pfeiffer et al., 2010) GAL4
    302..396     +  protein_bind   5X UAS: five tandem copies of the "ScaI site" 17-mer CGGAGTACTGTCCTCCG, an upstream activating sequence (UAS) that efficiently binds yeast Gal4 (Webster et al., 1988; Pfeiffer et al., 2010) GAL4
    719..736     -  misc_feature   MCS (fragment): pUC18/19 multiple cloning site
    838..1155    +  CDS            SOPP: SOPP is a basic (constitutively fluorescent) cyan fluorescent protein published in 2015, derived from Arabidopsis thaliana. It requires the cofactor flavin for fluorescence.
   1195..2055    +  CDS            mCherry: mCherry is a basic (constitutively fluorescent) red fluorescent protein published in 2004, derived from Discosoma sp.. It is reported to be a very rapidly-maturing monomer with low acid sensitivity.
   2589..2693    +  promoter       AmpR promoter: bla
   2694..3554    +  CDS            AmpR: β-lactamase; bla; confers resistance to ampicillin, carbenicillin, and related antibiotics
   3725..4313    +  rep_origin     ori: high-copy-number ColE1/pMB1/pBR322/pUC origin of replication
   4496..4588    +  CDS            lacI (fragment): lac repressor; lacI; The lac repressor binds to the lac operator to inhibit transcription in E. coli. This inhibition can be relieved by adding lactose or isopropyl-β-D-thiogalactopyranoside (IPTG).
   4601..4622    +  protein_bind   CAP binding site: CAP binding activates transcription in the presence of cAMP. E. coli catabolite activator protein
   4637..4667    +  promoter       lac promoter: promoter for the E. coli lac operon
   4675..4691    +  protein_bind   lac operator: The lac repressor binds to the lac operator to inhibit transcription in E. coli. This inhibition can be relieved by adding lactose or isopropyl-β-D-thiogalactopyranoside (IPTG). lac repressor encoded by lacI
