[The description below was written by a language model from this plasmid's Addgene catalogue record and pLannotate feature annotations shown in this document.]
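Description:
pD002 is a C. elegans expression plasmid built on the pPD117.01 backbone from the Fire Lab vector kit. It serves as an effector (UAS) construct in the cGAL-UAS bipartite expression system. It is maintained in E. coli as a high-copy plasmid through a ColE1/pUC-type origin and selected with ampicillin via the bla gene and its promoter. Residual lac regulatory elements (a lacI fragment, CAP site, lac promoter and operator) and a fragment of the pUC multiple cloning site are backbone remnants.

The payload is recorded as 15xUAS::miniSOG-103L-mCherry::let-858 3'UTR, cloned between AgeI and EcoRI. The feature table shows three tandem 5X UAS blocks, giving fifteen GAL4-binding sites, so transcription depends on a GAL4-based driver supplied in trans in the cells of interest. The table does not annotate the basal promoter that would lie between the UAS array and the coding region. Downstream is an open reading frame annotated as SOPP, a flavin-binding protein derived from an Arabidopsis protein. This corresponds to the miniSOG 103L variant named in the record, a genetically encoded photosensitizer that generates reactive oxygen species. An mCherry reporter follows it closely, apparently as a fusion that allows expressing cells to be seen. The let-858 3'UTR named in the insert is not annotated but would supply the 3' processing signals.

The stated purpose is to inhibit synaptic vesicle release by disrupting vesicle function through reactive oxygen species production. No synaptic targeting domain is named or annotated in the record. Combined with cell-specific cGAL drivers, the plasmid lets defined neurons, such as sensory neurons, be silenced. The sequence is labelled a partial NGS result, so the feature table may not cover the whole plasmid.
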