Addgene plasmid #198833: pD002
Purpose: Inhibition of synaptic vessel release due to disruption of synaptic vessel function by reactive oxygen species production.
Depositing lab: Paul Sternberg. Depositing organization: California Institute of Technology. Publication: A cGAL-UAS bipartite expression toolkit for Caenorhabditis elegans sensory neurons. Nava S, Palma W, Wan X, Oh JY, Gharib S, Wang H, Revanna JS, Tan M, Zhang M, Liu J, Chen CH, Lee JS, Perry B, Sternberg PW. Proc Natl Acad Sci U S A. 2023 Dec 19;120(51):e2221680120. doi: 10.1073/pnas.2221680120. Epub 2023 Dec 14. PubMed 38096407.
Backbone
  Vector backbone: pPD117.01
  Backbone manufacturer: Fire Lab C. elegans Vector Kit
  Vector type: Worm Expression
Growth in bacteria
  Bacterial resistance: Ampicillin, 100 μg/mL
  Growth temperature: 37°C
  Growth strain: DH5alpha
  Copy number: High Copy
Gene/Insert
  Gene/Insert name: 15xUAS::miniSOG-103L-mCherry::let-858 3'UTR
  Species: C. elegans (nematode)
  Insert size (bp): 1259
  Cloning method: Restriction Enzyme; 5′ cloning site AgeI (unknown if destroyed); 3′ cloning site EcoRI (unknown if destroyed)
Terms and licenses: Academic/Nonprofit Terms; Industry Terms: Not Available to Industry
How to cite: pD002 was a gift from Paul Sternberg (Addgene plasmid # 198833 ; http://n2t.net/addgene:198833 ; RRID:Addgene_198833)
